>Addgene plasmid #234908 | pVS2-NbPDS | addgene full sequence | sequence record 476827 | Addgene NGS Result
ACGCTGTTTGAGGGAAAAGTAGAGAACGTATTTGTTTTTATGTTCAGGCGGTTCTTGTGTGTCAACAAAG
ATGGACATTGTTACTCAAGGAAGCACGATGAGCTTTATTATTACGGACGAGTGGACTTAGATTCTGTGAG
TAAGGTTACCGAATTGGCCAGTTAACGCTAGCGAATGGCACTTAACTTCATAAACCCTGACGAGCTTTCG
ATGCAGTGCATTTTGATTGCTTTGAACAGATTTCTTCAGGAGAAACATGGTTCAAAAATGGCCTTTTTAG
ATGGTAACCCTCCTGAGAGACTTTGCATGCCGATTGTGGAACATATTGAGTCAAAAGGTGGCCAAGTCAG
ACTAAACTCACGAATAAAAAAGATCGAGCTGAATGAGGATGGAAGTGTCAAATGTTTTATACTGAATAAT
GGCAGTACAATTAAAGGAGATGCTTTTGTGTTTGCCACTCCAGTGGATATCTTGAAGCTTCTTTTGCCTG
AAGACTGGAAAGAGATCCCATATTTCCAAAAGTTGGAGAAGCTAGTGGGAGTTCCTGTGATAAATGTCCA
TATATGGTTTGACAGAAAACTGAAGACTAGTCTGCAGGCATGCCATTCGAGGCCCGGGCATGTCCCGAAG
ACATTAAACTACGGTTCTTTAAGTAGATCCGTGTCTGAAGTTTTAGGTTCAATTTAAACCTACGAGATTG
ACATTCTCGACTGATCTTGATTGATCGGTAAGTCTTTTGTAATTTAATTTTCTTTTTGATTTTATTTTAA
ATTGTTATCTGTTTCTGTGTATAGACTGTTTGAGATCGGCGTTTGGCCGACTCATTGTCTTACCATAGGG
GAACGGACTTTGTTTGTGTTGTTATTTTATTTGTATTTTATTAAAATTCTCAACGATCTGAAAAAGCCTC
GCGGCTAAGAGATTGTTGGGGGGTGAGTAAGTACTTTTAAAGTGATGATGGTTACAAAGGCAAAAGGGGT
AAAACCCCTCGCCTACGTAAGCGTTATTACGCCCGTCTGTACTTATATCAGTACACTGACGAGTCCCTAA
AGGACGAAACGGGAGAACGCTAGCCACCACCACCACCACCACGTGTGAATTACAGGTGACCAGCTCGAAT
TTCCCCGATCGTTCAAACATTTGGCAATAAAGTTTCTTAAGATTGAATCCTGTTGCCGGTCTTGCGATGA
TTATCATATAATTTCTGTTGAATTACGTTAAGCATGTAATAATTAACATGTAATGCATGACGTTATTTAT
GAGATGGGTTTTTATGATTAGAGTCCCGCAATTATACATTTAATACGCGATAGAAAACAAAATATAGCGC
GCAAACTAGGATAAATTATCGCGCGCGGTGTCATCTATGTTACTAGATCGGGAATTGGTCATAGCTGTTT
CCTGGGATCCAAACTATCAGTGTTTGACAGGATATATTGGCGGGTAAACCTAAGAGAAAAGAGCGTTTAT
TAGAATAATCGGATATTTAAAAGGGCGTGAAAAGGTTTATCCGTTCGTCCATTTGTATGTGCATGCCAAC
CACAGGGTTCCCCAGATCTGGCGCCGGCCAGCGAGACGAGCAAGATTGGCCGCCGCCCGAAACGATCCGA
CAGCGCGCCCAGCACAGGTGCGCAGGCAAATTGCACCAACGCATACAGCGCCAGCAGAATGCCATAGTGG
GCGGTGACGTCGTTCGAGTGAACCAGATCGCGCAGGAGGCCCGGCAGCACCGGCATAATCAGGCCGATGC
CGACAGCGTCGAGCGCGACAGTGCTCAGAATTACGATCAGGGGTATGTTGGGTTTCACGTCTGGCCTCCG
GACCAGCCTCCGCTGGTCCGATTGAACGCGCGGATTCTTTATCACTGATAAGTTGGTGGACATATTATGT
TTATCAGTGATAAAGTGTCAAGCATGACAAAGTTGCAGCCGAATACAGTGATCCGTGCCGCCCTGGACCT
GTTGAACGAGGTCGGCGTAGACGGTCTGACGACACGCAAACTGGCGGAACGGTTGGGGGTTCAGCAGCCG
GCGCTTTACTGGCACTTCAGGAACAAGCGGGCGCTGCTCGACGCACTGGCCGAAGCCATGCTGGCGGAGA
ATCATACGCATTCGGTGCCGAGAGCCGACGACGACTGGCGCTCATTTCTGATCGGGAATGCCCGCAGCTT
CAGGCAGGCGCTGCTCGCCTACCGCGATGGCGCGCGCATCCATGCCGGCACGCGACCGGGCGCACCGCAG
ATGGAAACGGCCGACGCGCAGCTTCGCTTCCTCTGCGAGGCGGGTTTTTCGGCCGGGGACGCCGTCAATG
CGCTGATGACAATCAGCTACTTCACTGTTGGGGCCGTGCTTGAGGAGCAGGCCGGCGACAGCGATGCCGG
CGAGCGCGGCGGCACCGTTGAACAGGCTCCGCTCTCGCCGCTGTTGCGGGCCGCGATAGACGCCTTCGAC
GAAGCCGGTCCGGACGCAGCGTTCGAGCAGGGACTCGCGGTGATTGTCGATGGATTGGCGAAAAGGAGGC
TCGTTGTCAGGAACGTTGAAGGACCGAGAAAGGGTGACGATTGATCAGGACCGCTGCCGGAGCGCAACCC
ACTCACTACAGCAGAGCCATGTAGACAACATCCCCTCCCCCTTTCCACCGCGTCAGACGCCCGTAGCAGC
CCGCTACGGGCTTTTTCATGCCCTGCCCTAGCGTCCAAGCCTCACGGCCGCGCTCGGCCTCTCTGGCGGC
CTTCTGGCGCTCTTCCGCTTCCTCGCTCACTGACTCGCTGCGCTCGGTCGTTCGGCTGCGGCGAGCGGTA
TCAGCTCACTCAAAGGCGGTAATACGGTTATCCACAGAATCAGGGGATAACGCAGGAAAGAACATGTGAG
CAAAAGGCCAGCAAAAGGCCAGGAACCGTAAAAAGGCCGCGTTGCTGGCGTTTTTCCATAGGCTCCGCCC
CCCTGACGAGCATCACAAAAATCGACGCTCAAGTCAGAGGTGGCGAAACCCGACAGGACTATAAAGATAC
CAGGCGTTTCCCCCTGGAAGCTCCCTCGTGCGCTCTCCTGTTCCGACCCTGCCGCTTACCGGATACCTGT
CCGCCTTTCTCCCTTCGGGAAGCGTGGCGCTTTTCCGCTGCATAACCCTGCTTCGGGGTCATTATAGCGA
TTTTTTCGGTATATCCATCCTTTTTCGCACGATATACAGGATTTTGCCAAAGGGTTCGTGTAGACTTTCC
TTGGTGTATCCAACGGCGTCAGCCGGGCAGGATAGGTGAAGTAGGCCCACCCGCGAGCGGGTGTTCCTTC
TTCACTGTCCCTTATTCGCACCTGGCGGTGCTCAACGGGAATCCTGCTCTGCGAGGCTGGCCGGCTACCG
CCGGCGTAACAGATGAGGGCAAGCGGATGGCTGATGAAACCAAGCCAACCAGGAAGGGCAGCCCACCTAT
CAAGGTGTACTGCCTTCCAGACGAACGAAGAGCGATTGAGGAAAAGGCGGCGGCGGCCGGCATGAGCCTG
TCGGCCTACCTGCTGGCCGTCGGCCAGGGCTACAAAATCACGGGCGTCGTGGACTATGAGCACGTCCGCG
AGCTGGCCCGCATCAATGGCGACCTGGGCCGCCTGGGCGGCCTGCTGAAACTCTGGCTCACCGACGACCC
GCGCACGGCGCGGTTCGGTGATGCCACGATCCTCGCCCTGCTGGCGAAGATCGAAGAGAAGCAGGACGAG
CTTGGCAAGGTCATGATGGGCGTGGTCCGCCCGAGGGCAGAGCCATGACTTTTTTAGCCGCTAAAACGGC
CGGGGGGTGCGCGTGATTGCCAAGCACGTCCCCATGCGCTCCATCAAGAAGAGCGACTTCGCGGAGCTGG
TGAAGTACATCACCGACGAGCAAGGCAAGACCGAGCGCCTTTCCGACGCTCACCGGGCTGGTTGCCCTCG
CCGCTGGGCTGGCGGCCGTCTATGGCCCTGCAAACGCGCCAGAAACGCCGTCGAAGCCGTGTGCGAGACA
CCGCGGCCGCCGGCGTTGTGGATACCTCGCGGAAAACTTGGCCCTCACTGACAGATGAGGGGCGGACGTT
GACACTTGAGGGGCCGACTCACCCGGCGCGGCGTTGACAGATGAGGGGCAGGCTCGATTTCGGCCGGCGA
CGTGGAGCTGGCCAGCCTCGCAAATCGGCGAAAACGCCTGATTTTACGCGAGTTTCCCACAGATGATGTG
GACAAGCCTGGGGATAAGTGCCCTGCGGTATTGACACTTGAGGGGCGCGACTACTGACAGATGAGGGGCG
CGATCCTTGACACTTGAGGGGCAGAGTGCTGACAGATGAGGGGCGCACCTATTGACATTTGAGGGGCTGT
CCACAGGCAGAAAATCCAGCATTTGCAAGGGTTTCCGCCCGTTTTTCGGCCACCGCTAACCTGTCTTTTA
ACCTGCTTTTAAACCAATATTTATAAACCTTGTTTTTAACCAGGGCTGCGCCCTGTGCGCGTGACCGCGC
ACGCCGAAGGGGGGTGCCCCCCCTTCTCGAACCCTCCCGGCCCGCTAACGCGGGCCTCCCATCCCCCCAG
GGGCTGCGCCCCTCGGCCGCGAACGGCCTCACCCCAAAAATGGCAGCGCTGGCAGTCCTTGCCATTGCCG
GGATCGGGGCAGTAACGGGATGGGCGATCAGCCCGAGCGCGACGCCCGGAAGCATTGACGTGCCGCAGGT
GCTGGCATCGACATTCAGCGACCAGGTGCCGGGCAGTGAGGGCGGCGGCCTGGGTGGCGGCCTGCCCTTC
ACTTCGGCCGTCGGGGCATTCACGGACTTCATGGCGGGGCCGGCAATTTTTACCTTGGGCATTCTTGGCA
TAGTGGTCGCGGGTGCCGTGCTCGTGTTCGGGGGTGCGATAAACCCAGCGAACCATTTGAGGTGATAGGT
AAGATTATACCGAGGTATGAAAACGAGAATTGGACCTTTACAGAATTACTCTATGAAGCGCCATATTTAA
AAAGCTACCAAGACGAAGAGGATGAAGAGGATGAGGAGGCAGATTGCCTTGAATATATTGACAATACTGA
TAAGATAATATATCTTTTATATAGAAGATATCGCCGTATGTAAGGATTTCAGGGGGCAAGGCATAGGCAG
CGCGCTTATCAATATATCTATAGAATGGGCAAAGCATAAAAACTTGCATGGACTAATGCTTGAAACCCAG
GACAATAACCTTATAGCTTGTAAATTCTATCATAATTGGGTAATGACTCCAACTTATTGATAGTGTTTTA
TGTTCAGATAATGCCCGATGACTTTGTCATGCAGCTCCACCGATTTTGAGAACGACAGCGACTTCCGTCC
CAGCCGTGCCAGGTGCTGCCTCAGATTCAGGTTATGCCGCTCAATTCGCTGCGTATATCGCTTGCTGATT
ACGTGCAGCTTTCCCTTCAGGCGGGATTCATACAGCGGCCAGCCATCCGTCATCCATATCACCACGTCAA
AGGGTGACAGCAGGCTCATAAGACGCCCCAGCGTCGCCATAGTGCGTTCACCGAATACGTGCGCAACAAC
CGTCTTCCGGAGACTGTCATACGCGTAAAACAGCCAGCGCTGGCGCGATTTAGCCCCGACATAGCCCCAC
TGTTCGTCCATTTCCGCGCAGACGATGACGTCACTGCCCGGCTGTATGCGCGAGGTTACCGACTGCGGCC
TGAGTTTTTTAAGTGACGTAAAATCGTGTTGAGGCCAACGCCCATAATGCGGGCTGTTGCCCGGCATCCA
ACGCCATTCATGGCCATATCAATGATTTTCTGGTGCGTACCGGGTTGAGAAGCGGTGTAAGTGAACTGCA
GTTGCCATGTTTTACGGCAGTGAGAGCAGAGATAGCGCTGATGTCCGGCGGTGCTTTTGCCGTTACGCAC
CACCCCGTCAGTAGCTGAACAGGAGGGACAGCTGATAGAAACAGAAGCCACTGGAGCACCTCAAAAACAC
CATCATACACTAAATCAGTAAGTTGGCAGCATCACCCATAATTGTGGTTTCAAAATCGGCTCCGTCGATA
CTATGTTATACGCCAACTTTGAAAACAACTTTGAAAAAGCTGTTTTCTGGTATTTAAGGTTTTAGAATGC
AAGGAACAGTGAATTGGAGTTCGTCTTGTTATAATTAGCTTCTTGGGGTATCTTTAAATACTGTAGAAAA
GAGGAAGGAAATAATAAATGGCTAAAATGAGAATATCACCGGAATTGAAAAAACTGATCGAAAAATACCG
CTGCGTAAAAGATACGGAAGGAATGTCTCCTGCTAAGGTATATAAGCTGGTGGGAGAAAATGAAAACCTA
TATTTAAAAATGACGGACAGCCGGTATAAAGGGACCACCTATGATGTGGAACGGGAAAAGGACATGATGC
TATGGCTGGAAGGAAAGCTGCCTGTTCCAAAGGTCCTGCACTTTGAACGGCATGATGGCTGGAGCAATCT
GCTCATGAGTGAGGCCGATGGCGTCCTTTGCTCGGAAGAGTATGAAGATGAACAAAGCCCTGAAAAGATT
ATCGAGCTGTATGCGGAGTGCATCAGGCTCTTTCACTCCATCGACATATCGGATTGTCCCTATACGAATA
GCTTAGACAGCCGCTTAGCCGAATTGGATTACTTACTGAATAACGATCTGGCCGATGTGGATTGCGAAAA
CTGGGAAGAAGACACTCCATTTAAAGATCCGCGCGAGCTGTATGATTTTTTAAAGACGGAAAAGCCCGAA
GAGGAACTTGTCTTTTCCCACGGCGACCTGGGAGACAGCAACATCTTTGTGAAAGATGGCAAAGTAAGTG
GCTTTATTGATCTTGGGAGAAGCGGCAGGGCGGACAAGTGGTATGACATTGCCTTCTGCGTCCGGTCGAT
CAGGGAGGATATCGGGGAAGAACAGTATGTCGAGCTATTTTTTGACTTACTGGGGATCAAGCCTGATTGG
GAGAAAATAAAATATTATATTTTACTGGATGAATTGTTTTAGTACCTAGATGTGGCGCAACGATGCCGGC
GACAAGCAGGAGCGCACCGACTTCTTCCGCATCAAGTGTTTTGGCTCTCAGGCCGAGGCCCACGGCAAGT
ATTTGGGCAAGGGGTCGCTGGTATTCGTGCAGGGCAAGATTCGGAATACCAAGTACGAGAAGGACGGCCA
GACGGTCTACGGGACCGACTTCATTGCCGATAAGGTGGATTATCTGGACACCAAGGCACCAGGCGGGTCA
AATCAGGAATAAGGGCACATTGCCCCGGCGTGAGTCGGGGCAATCCCGCAAGGAGGGTGAATGAATCGGA
CGTTTGACCGGAAGACATACAGGCAAGAACTGATCGACGCGGGGTTTTCCGCCGAGGATGCCGAAACCAT
CGCAAGCCGCACCGTCATGCGTGCGCCCCGCGAAACCTTCCAGTCCGTCGGCTCGATGGTCCAGCAAGCT
ACGGCCAAGATCGAGCGCGACAGCGTGCAACTGGCTCCCCCTGCCCTGCCCGCGCCATCGGCCGCCGTGG
AGCGTTCGCGTCGTCTCGAACAGGAGGCGGCAGGTTTGGCGAAGTCGATGACCATCGACACGCGAGGAAC
TATGACGACCAAGAAGCGAAAAACCGCCGGCGAGGACCTGGCAAAACAGGTCAGCGAGGCCAAGCAGGCC
GCGTTGCTGAAACACACGAAGCAGCAGATCAAGGAAATGCAGCTTTCCTTGTTCGATATTGCGCCGTGGC
CGGACACGATGCGAGCGATGCCAAACGACACGGCCCGCTCTGCCCTGTTCACCACGCGCAACAAGAAAAT
CCCGCGCGAGGCGCTGCAAAACAAGGTCATTTTCCACGTCAACAAGGACGTGAAGATCACCTACACCGGC
GTCGAGCTGCGGGCCGACGATGACGAACTGGTGTGGCAGCAGGTGTTGGAGTACGCGAAGCGCACCCCTA
TCGGCGAGCCGATCACCTTCACGTTCTACGAGCTTTGCCAGGACCTGGGCTGGTCGATCAATGGCCGGTA
TTACACGAAGGCCGAGGAATGCCTGTCGCGCCTACAGGCGACGGCGATGGGCTTCACGTCCGACCGCGTT
GGGCACCTGGAATCGGTGTCGCTGCTGCACCGCTTCCGCGTCCTGGACCGTGGCAAGAAAACGTCCCGTT
GCCAGGTCCTGATCGACGAGGAAATCGTCGTGCTGTTTGCTGGCGACCACTACACGAAATTCATATGGGA
GAAGTACCGCAAGCTGTCGCCGACGGCCCGACGGATGTTCGACTATTTCAGCTCGCACCGGGAGCCGTAC
CCGCTCAAGCTGGAAACCTTCCGCCTCATGTGCGGATCGGATTCCACCCGCGTGAAGAAGTGGCGCGAGC
AGGTCGGCGAAGCCTGCGAAGAGTTGCGAGGCAGCGGCCTGGTGGAACACGCCTGGGTCAATGATGACCT
GGTGCATTGCAAACGCTAGGGCCTTGTGGGGTCAGTTCCGGCTGGGGGTTCAGCAGCCAGCGCTTTACTG
GCATTTCAGGAACAAGCGGGCACTGCTCGACGCACTTGCTTCGCTCAGTATCGCTCGGGACGCACGGCGC
GCTCTACGAACTGCCGATAAACAGAGGATTAAAATTGACAATTGTGATTAAGGCTCAGATTCGACGGCTT
GGAGCGGCCGACGTGCAGGATTTCCGCGAGATCCGATTGTCGGCCCTGAAGAAAGCTCCAGAGATGTTCG
GGTCCGTTTACGAGCACGAGGAGAAAAAGCCCATGGAGGCGTTCGCTGAACGGTTGCGAGATGCCGTGGC
ATTCGGCGCCTACATCGACGGCGAGATCATTGGGCTGTCGGTCTTCAAACAGGAGGACGGCCCCAAGGAC
GCTCACAAGGCGCATCTGTCCGGCGTTTTCGTGGAGCCCGAACAGCGAGGCCGAGGGGTCGCCGGTATGC
TGCTGCGGGCGTTGCCGGCGGGTTTATTGCTCGTGATGATCGTCCGACAGATTCCAACGGGAATCTGGTG
GATGCGCATCTTCATCCTCGGCGCACTTAATATTTCGCTATTCTGGAGCTTGTTGTTTATTTCGGTCTAC
CGCCTGCCGGGCGGGGTCGCGGCGACGGTAGGCGCTGTGCAGCCGCTGATGGTCGTGTTCATCTCTGCCG
CTCTGCTAGGTAGCCCGATACGATTGATGGCGGTCCTGGGGGCTATTTGCGGAACTGCGGGCGTGGCGCT
GTTGGTGTTGACACCAAACGCAGCGCTAGATCCTGTCGGCGTCGCAGCGGGCCTGGCGGGGGCGGTTTCC
ATGGCGTTCGGAACCGTGCTGACCCGCAAGTGGCAACCTCCCGTGCCTCTGCTCACCTTTACCGCCTGGC
AACTGGCGGCCGGAGGACTTCTGCTCGTTCCAGTAGCTTTAGTGTTTGATCCGCCAATCCCGATGCCTAC
AGGAACCAATGTTCTCGGCCTGGCGTGGCTCGGCCTGATCGGAGCGGGTTTAACCTACTTCCTTTGGTTC
CGGGGGATCTCGCGACTCGAACCTACAGTTGTTTCCTTACTGGGCTTTCTCAGCCCCAGATCTGGGGTCG
ATCAGCCGGGGATGCATCAGGCCGACAGTCGGAACTTCGGGTCCCCGACCTGTACCATTCGGTGAGCAAT
GGATAGGGGAGTTGATATCGTCAACGTTCACTTCTAAAGAAATAGCGCCACTCAGCTTCCTCAGCGGCTT
TATCCAGCGATTTCCTATTATGTCGGCATAGTTCTCAAGATCGACAGCCTGTCACGGTTAAGCGAGAAAT
GAATAAGAAGGCTGATAATTCGGATCTCTGCGAGGGAGATGATATTTGATCACAGGCAGCAACGCTCTGT
CATCGTTACAATCAACATGCTACCCTCCGCGAGATCATCCGTGTTTCAAACCCGGCAGCTTAGTTGCCGT
TCTTCCGAATAGCATCGGTAACATGAGCAAAGTCTGCCGCCTTACAACGGCTCTCCCGCTGACGCCGTCC
CGGACTGATGGGCTGCCTGTATCGAGTGGTGATTTTGTGCCGAGCTGCCGGTCGGGGAGCTGTTGGCTGG
CTGGTGGCAGGATATATTGTGGTGTAAACAAATTGACGCTTAGACAACTTAATAACACATTGCGGACGTT
TTTAATGTACTGGGGTGGTTTTTCTTTTCACCAGTGAGACGGGCAACAGCTGATTGCCCTTCACCGCCTG
GCCCTGAGAGAGTTGCAGCAAGCGGTCCACGCTGGTTTGCCCCAGCAGGCGAAAATCCTGTTTGATGGTG
GTTCCGAAATCGGCAAAATCCCTTATAAATCAAAAGAATAGCCCGAGATAGGGT
[37 nt withheld, positions 10275-10311]
AAAGAACGTGGACTCCAACGTCAAAGG
[141 nt withheld, positions 10339-10479]
G
[44 nt withheld, positions 10481-10524]
CATTCAGGCTGCGCAACTGTTGGGAAGGGCGATCGGTGCGGGCCTCTTCGCTATTACGCCAGCTGGCGAA
AGGGGGATGTGCTGCAAGGCGATTAAGTTGGGTAACGCCAGGGTTTTCCCAGTCACGACGTTGTAAAACG
ACGGCCAGTGAATTCCCGATCTAGTAACATAGATGACACCGCGCGCGATAATTTATCCTAGTTTGCGCGC
TATATTTTGTTTTCTATCGCGTATTAAATGTATAATTGCGGGACTCTAATCATAAAAACCCATCTCATAA
ATAACGTCATGCATTACATGTTAATTATTACATGCTTAACGTAATTCAACAGAAATTATATGATAATCAT
CGCAAGACCGGCAACAGGATTCAATCTTAAGAAACTTTATTGCCAAATGTTTGAACGATCGGGGAAATTC
GAGGGGCCCGTTTCGTCCTTTAGGGACTCGTCAGTGTACTGATATAAGTACAGACGGGCGTAATAACGCT
TACGTAGGCGAGGGGTTTTACCCCTTTTGCCTTTGTAACCATCATCACTTTAAAAGTACTTACTCACCCC
CCAATAATCTCTTAGCCTCGAGGCCTTTTCAGATCATTGAGAATTTTAATAAAATACAAATAAAATAACA
ACACAAACAAAGTCCGTTCCCCTATGGTAAGACAATGAGTCGGCCAAGCGCCAATCTCAAACAGTCTATA
TACAGAAACAGATAACAATATATAATAAAATCAAAAAGCAAACAAACGATCAATCCCGAAAGGAACATCA
TCTCTTAAAAATCTTTTTGGTGTCCCAAATTCTCTGTCCTCTTTGAATTTCTTCTTAGAGGTCTTCGAAT
TATGAGACTTTTTAGCTGTCGCAGACATGTTTTCAGCTTGATTTCGTCGAATTTGTTTCCAAATTTCTCG
ATTTCTTGTTTCAACACGTTTACGACACTTTTCAAGGTGACTACGGCCACAACAATTATACACATCAAAA
GTAAAATCATTGATAACAACACAGACAAACCATCCACAATTATTTTCCGCACACCTACGTGTGACACCAA
CCATGTCAGCAACTTGCTTTCGCAATTTGTTAGCATGACCGATACTACACGTCTCGTGACCAAGAACAGT
GACTTCATTCACACAACCCTTGAGTACACACGTCATATTGACAATAAATTTCTTTATGCATTAAGACGAG
TTTTTCTTATTAGACGCTCTCTTAACATCTTCACTTGACAATAATGACTTAGGTCTAGTAGTAGCTGGTC
TGTAAGGACCATCGTACTTCGCCTCAATCGTCTTCATCTCCACTTGTTTCAAAGACATGAACTCACCGAA
AACCTCTTGATCGGTAAAATCGCCTTCAATGTAATCCGAACTGTTCAGTTCTTCCACATTGAGGCGCCTA
GTCGAATCAGTAGCAACCCATATTAGCGACACTTCGATACTGAAAGGGTATGTACCGTCACAGACCGGAA
CGCCCTCAGAAATACAACCCACCTTCCAGACATCAAGTACGTTCTCCTGTGTGGAAATACTGTATTCAAC
CTTGTACTGCGCAACTGAACAGTTATCGCAAGCTCGAGCTTTGAATCTCTGAATAGTCTTTCCTCTCTTT
CTTTTCTCAGTAAGTCTCGAATCCAACAGATCGATTTGAATGAACCCAGGCGTATCTGCAGGTAGATGTG
ATGTTACAACCAATTGTACACCTACTATCTTTAGAAACGCGTAAGATTTAATCATTTTGTAATCCCTTTG
GTCAAAAACGTCTAACTTGTGTTCACTCTTCTTCCCACCAACATGATTTAGGACAGTTTCTCTTCTTCTG
TGAAAATACTTCGGCCTCTTCCTCCTACCGTCCACAAACAATTCAATGGCCCCTAGATTTGAGAATTTTG
AGACTTCGAAAGTCTTCTTCTTCAAGGTGACCAATGACTTGTCTTCCATATTACCAGTCGTAAAAGTTTG
ACACAGCTCTCTGTGCCTTCTTCCAATCAACCTTAGCCGGGTTCAATTCCTTATCGTTTTCGTCTCGGAA
TAATGTACACAGAGCTGTAAAACTCTTAATATGCTTCCATAGCGCACAAAGCGCATGAACAGAATCACCT
TTGTACAAATACCGGTCTGAAACAGACTCGGACAGTTTGGATACCACCATGTAGTTCCCAAGAGCTCTAT
TGGAATCATTCAGCGAGATGTAGATCTCGGCTAAATGTTGCACATCCTTTATACTCTTTTTCCCCAACTT
CGTCAGAACTTTTACCGGATCTGGCACGAACTCGTAACACGATGACGTCTTAAGCAAGAACTTCCCACAA
AACATTGGGACATCGTACTTAAAAATCTTGCACTCGAAATTCCACTTAGTAGCCAACTTTGGACACGGAT
CAACAAACTGCGTTCCTCTAGGAAACGCAATCAGTGAGTCATCTCCTCCATATGTAACCATGACTGCTTT
CTCCAATGGTAATTCAGACAAGAGTGCACACAGTGTTCTATCTGAATTTGCATTATAAGTATCAGCATCT
CCACTCTTTTGTTGGTACCAAATATGCGCCATCATACCATTTTGAATATCTCTCACAGTAGTTTGAGTGT
GCGACACCTCCCAAAGGAAGGCCGCCCACTCATCTAGCCCAAATAACCTGTAAATCTCCAGCTGCAGTTG
TAAATGGAAGCGATTTGCCGACTTGTCGAATTTAGACATGTCTATCTCAACAAAGTCGTAAGCCGCTTCC
GTATTTAAGAACTTCACTCGATCGTTTAAATCACTCGATGTCATTCTCGTGTTGAACACAAAATGTGGTT
GCATAGCATCCAACTTGCGTTCATTAATTTCTTTGAAAATTGGACCGAACAACGAGTTGATCAACTTCTC
GTGATACACAACAGTCTGTAGAGCTGAGTATTCAAATTGCGGTGTTAAATCAGTCTTAGGTTTCACGTCA
GATTTGATCATATACATGTAAGACGAATAGTCTATTTCATGTAACTCTCTCACATCTGCTACTACCTTAG
CCTGTACCGCTGTGCTTTGATTTCTCCACCATCTCTCCATTTGAGCTCTATTGACAATAGGATCAGCCCG
AATTTTTCCCACATCGTAGACAACAGATTTCAGCTTCTTCATCGTCTCTTCGATTAGAACTGTCGCGTGC
ACATTTTCTTGTAGATCGGGTGCCGCTTGGTTCCTTTTCTGCAATGCTAACAAACTCTCCAACTGAGTAG
TCTTCCTTTTGTCAGGCATAGCAGTACGAATAACCGGTTTCAGAAACGTTTCTTTTTCAGCAAACTTGTC
TTTCCAGTTTCCACTTTTGATCGTAACATTGTCTAATCGCAAATTGCAATCAGTCGTTGCCACCAAATAC
CCGTCTAGGCTTGAGTCTCTTAACGAATTTCCCGGAAACAAAGCGTCGTACCACATCTCCAAGTCCGTAA
TCGTACCTGAATCTGGAACGGCGCAAGGCCCTTCATGATGTCTAAAGACATCAAACCTAGACCGAAACCG
TCATAAGACCGTCTCAGTAACAAAAAATCTTGCCAAAGCCGCCTTCGTAAGCGCGGCACTTTCCCTGATC
TCTTTGCTTACATCGTCCTCTTTCACAGTTTCATACACAAGTGATTGTGTGTGACGCGACAACGCCACGA
TTAAGTACTCCCGACCTCTAGCGATTGAGTCATCCGTAGGTTTCGTCCTGACTAGGACTACATCTTTGAA
TGTCTCTCCTTGCGACTCGTGTACTGTACTCACTTTAGCTGCCACTTTCCTCAATGCCAACAAATTTACC
AACTCCTTCTTCTCAGACTGAAGGAAAGTTATGTACTGAGCACCAGGCTTCAAAGAAACCTGTTCTTTAG
ACACAATCTTCCTCACCGTCATCGAATTAGCAGTCGCGTTATGTGTTCTGACATCTCCAGTATAGTACTT
GTTCAATACGGCAGCCACATCTGCTGGACTTCTGTAAGTTTCTCTTTTTTCTGTAACAATGTCAAACTTT
CCGACCAGACTAGAAAACCTCAAATCAACTTGAGATACCCTAGGCTTGAAAGAAATTTGATTCTGATCTC
CTTGACAGATACATCGTTTAGCACCAGCTATCTGAGCGCAAAAGTACACCATACCAGCATGGGCCATGAG
AGCTTCATCGAAATGCAACACGTCTCCGGTTAAAGAACCATCAACACAATGCATCAAAAAAGAATCAACC
GTCTTCACTCTCCTTTTCAATTTGCATGGAAAACCTTTGCTCGCGAATCTCTCGATCAAGTCGTCGGTTG
CTGCTCTCCCAGTAGAGAGAACCACATCGACACAAGGATTAGCTGAGTTGACAATCATTGTCGACTTACC
ACAACCAGGTACACCGTCAACTAATTCAAAAGAACAGTTAACTGGTCCTAGATCCAGGGCACTTAAATTG
TCCAAGATCAACCTGTTATTGCAAAGATACGTCTGATCGCAAACTATGACATAATCACTCATCCTTTCGA
CCGCGAAGTCGTTGACCAACATACCTCGTTCCCAAACAGCCACTTCTAAGTATCCCGACCAATCATCCAT
ACGTTTGTCTGGTTGGAACACATAAGCATGTTCAGTGACCACTGGACGTATGCACCAGTTCTTCATCTCC
ACATCCCACACTCCCAGTCCGTGCGGGTAATTCTGACCTCCAGTTCGAATAACTCCTCTCGAATAGTCAC
GATACAGAGACATAATTTCATCATTTTGAGCGACTCTCTCCGCATCTAAGTAGTACAGAAACTCTCTTCT
AGCGTCCACAGAATCGTCTCCACTGACAACCGGCCTTTTTGGTAATCTCTCACCTCCCATCACTTGGAAG
TAATCGACACGTTTGACCGTTTTTCCTTTGCTGACCAAAGGTTTGACAGCTGGCAACACGTTCTCAAATC
CTGGTGGCGTTAAAGGTTTACACAACACCTTTGTACCGCTTGTTTCCCCTCTTTCACATTCAGCTGAAAA
GGCTGAAACAACCTCGTCAATTTCTGCTTCAGTGTCAATAAGACCACTCAGAAACTGCTCCATGATCTCC
TCATCGTCTACCTTTCTTGAAACTCCAACTCTAGCTTGGGTCAGCACGTTACTGTCTTCCAACAACAGAC
CCAGTCCGCTTCGAGATGAACCGACCACCGATGGTGGAGAAGTTCTCACCGAACTGCCAGAATAGTTAGA
GAATTTTGCACTTAGAAACTCGTCAGCGATTTCTTTCTTCTGCTGCAATAGCTTATCAGACTTGGCTTTT
ACCTCGGATAAATCTGGTAAAACCGTCTCACCGGACTCAGATGCCGAATACAGACTGCTAAAGAAATCGT
TGATTTCATAATAGCGGCACGGATTCTCAACGTCTAAGACATGGGCCCCCCGTTTGATATCAAACATATC
ACATAGTTTTTTCACCAGTCCATCTCGGATGTCTCGACGCATAAGCGTGATTCCTCCAATGGCATACACA
ACACTCAGAAATACTATCACCTTGGTTTTGTGCGAGTTCTCGTAACATAGTTCTGGACCATTTGGTGTGT
CCTTCGCCCAGGTTAGTACCTTCTTTGGATAGAATCCAATTAGAGTACCAACCATGCCAACGAATCCGCC
GACTGCGATCTTGTTAGCAAACTGCTTCCACAGTTTTCTTGATATTAAACCCAGCACATCAGTCAATGAC
GTGATAGGTTTCGTCTCAGTCAGAATTGCTTCACGCAACTCCCTCATGACAGGTCGCGCCACTTGTTCCT
TCACTAGCAAAGTTTGAGCCAACAACTGTAAATCTCGAGAATCTACACTTTGCTTGTTCTTCACGGCCGC
CCCGTTTATGAATAAGACCCAATTATTTGAACTCAAGTATGATTTAACATTGCTTATGGTCAGCTGCTGG
TCAGATAACCTAGCTATGTAATCCAAACACTTGTCCATGAATTGTTTCTCTACAAACAGGTCTTTCTTGA
CCAACTCTCGCGTTGATTCGACCAGATCGAAAATTGGGACAACAACCATGTTTTCCCATCTACTGATATA
TATTCTTCGGTAGTACTCTTGCGATGATAGCGACCTCCTCGGAACTCCAGCTATCCTGTAGATCGAAAAA
AGCATTGTGTCTCCTCTCACCTGCCACGGTTCGAAGTAGAACACATTCCCTTGGTAACTCACTGGCTTCC
CCAGTAGATACTTCTTGTACTCTTCCCAGTCATGAATGTAAGAAAAGGAAGGATCTTTCTCAAAACCGAA
ATAGATCTTCCCGTTCTTCTTCATGTAGTAACCGTCAACAGAAGGTAATGGACCTTCGTCCACTAACATA
CTTTCAGGAGCAAAAAGCATAGCAGCATGAACCACTTTAGTTTTCTTCTCAACCATAGTAGCCATCAAGT
CTTTCAACTTGAAGTCATACAGGCTGTGAAGAGCTATCGCATACTGCGCGCCTTTCTTCTTACCATCAGA
AAAACCCCTACATGTACAACCCTGATATGTATTATTGCACCTAACCGCGTTAGGCGCAGCAATATTTTCA
CGAAATTGGTCATACATCCACAGCTCATTCTCCGACATCTGTCTCTTACCACTTCTAGCTTGATCACCAA
TAGCAGTAAGAAATATCTGTCGAGAAATTTCTCTCTGATCATCCCGAATATCTAGATTTGGACAACAGGA
ATGAATCCTTTTCTCACCTCTAGTTACCCAAAACGACCATTGACCACCGATGTCATCCACCTCTTGCAGA
GCAGGAACTCTATCTAAAAGCAATAACGCTTGTAGTTTTCGCTCAGCAGCCGCAAACCCATGAACCATGT
TTTTGTCGTCTTTAAACACGATATTGAATTCAGGATAAATTTCCATCAACTTGTTCTGTTCCTTCTGAGA
AAGAACTTCATGAACAATCACTGGATCTTTAGTCTTTCTTTCTCTAATCATGTCATCGACTTTATCAACA
ACAACTCTTTGCATCATTTGCCCGATCTCACAATCAGGTTTAGTCAGCATCAAGTCAAAGAAATGACTCC
TCTGCTCAGCAGACATCTCGTCCACATTGAGCAATTGAGACAACTTGAAGTTACCGTTCGCCATTGTATC
TGTATGTATTTTTACAAAGTATCAAAGAAAAGGTTTTAGGCACACCAGTCACTTTCCCCCACTCGGTACT
AAGCTGGATAGATTAAACCAAAAAGAAAAACAAAATAAAACTGTAGGTGATAAGTACGTTCTACCGCGTT
CTCACCAAAATCCAATTAGCACGTTCTACCGCGTTCAAAGGATTGAAATGTTTTATCCTCTCCAAATGAA
ATGAACTTCCTTATATAGAGGAAGGGTCTTGCGAAGGATAGTGGGATTGTGCGTCATCCCTTACGTCAGT
GGAGATATCACATCAATCCACTTGCTTTGAAGACGTGGTTGGAACGTCTTCTTTTTCCACGATGTTCCTC
GTGGGTGGGGGTCCATCTTTGGGACCACTGTCGGTAGAGGCATCTTGAACGATAGCCTTTCCTTTATCGC
AATGATGGCATTTGTAGAAGCCATCTTCCTTTTCTACTGTCCTTTCGATGAAGTGACAGATAGCTGGGCA
ATGGAATCCGAGGAGGTTTCCCGATATTACCCTTTGTTGAAAAGTCTCAATAGCCCTCTGGTCTTCTGAG
ACTGTATCTTTGATATTCTTGGAGTAGACGAGAGTGTCGTGCTCCACCATGTTGACCATCACATCAATCC
ACTTGCTTTGAAGACGTGGTTGGAACGTCTTCTTTTTCCACGATGTTCCTCGTGGGTGGGGGTCCATCTT
TGGGACCACTGTCGGTAGAGGCATCTTGAACGATAGCCTTTCCTTTATCGCAATGATGGCATTTGTAGAA
GCCATCTTCCTTTTCTACTGTCCTTTCGATGAAGTGACAGATAGCTGGGCAATGGAATCCGAGGAGGTTT
CCCGATATTACCCTTTGTTGAAAAGTCTCAATAGCCCTCTGGTCTTCTGAGACTGTATCTTTGATATTCT
TGGAGTAGACGAGAGTGTCGTGCTCCACCATGTTGACCTGCAGGCATGCGCAAATTTAAAGCGCTGATAT
CGATCGCGCGCAGATCTGTCATGATGATCATTGCAATTGGATCCATCTCCACTGACGTAAGGGATGACGC
ACAATCCCACTATCCTTCGCAAGACCCTTCCTCTATATAAGGAAGTTCATTTCATTTGGAGAGGATAAAA
CATTGCACCTATGGTGTTGCCCTGGCTGGGGTATGTCAGTGATCGCAGTAGAATGTACTAATTGACAAGT
TGGAGAATACGGTAGAACGTCCTTATCCAACACAGCCTTTATCCCTCTCCCTGACGAGGTTTTTGTCAGT
GTAATATTTCTTTTTGAACTATCCAGCTTAGTACCGTACGGGAAAGTGACTGGTGTGCTTATCTTTGAAA
TGTTACTTTGGGTTTCGGTTCTTTAGGTTAGTAAGAAAGCACTTGTCTTCTCATACAAAGGAAAACCTGA
GACGTATCGCTTACGAAAGTAGCAATGAAAGAAAGGTGGTGGTTTTAATCGCTACCGCAAAAACGATGGG
GTCGTTTTAATTAACTTCTCCTACGCAAGCGTCTAAACGGACGTTGGGGTTTTGCTAGTTTCTTTAGAGA
AAACTAGCTAAGTCTTTAATGTTATCATTAGAGATGGCATAAATATAATACTTGTGTCTGCTGATAAGAT
CATTTTAATTTGGACGATTAGACTTGTTGAACTACAGGTTACTGAATCACTTGCGCTAATCAACATGGGA
GATATGTACGATGAATCATTTGACAAGTCGGGCGGTCCTGCTGACTTGATGGACGATTCTTGGGTGGAAT
CAGTTTCGTGGAAAGATCTGTTGAAGAAGTTACACAGCATAAAATTTGCACTACAGTCTGGTAGAGATGA
GATCACTGGGTTACTAGCGGCACTGAATAGACAGTGTCCTTATTCACCATATGAGCAGTTTCCAGATAAG
AAGGTGTATTTCCTTTTAGACTCACGGGCTAACAGTGCTCTTGGTGTGATTCAGAACGCTTCAGCGTTCA
AGAGACGAGCTGATGAGAAGAATGCAGTGGCGGGTGTTACAAATATTCCTGCGAATCCAAACACAACGGT
TACGACGAACCAAGGGAGTACTACTACTACCAAGGCGAACACTGGCTCGACTTTGGAAGAAGACTTGTAC
ACTTATTACAAATTCGATGATGCCTCTACAGCTTTCCACAAATCTCTAACTTCGTTAGAGAACATGGAGT
TGAAGAGTTATTACCGAAGGAACTTTGAGAAAGTATTCGGGATTAAGTTTGGTGGAGCAGCTGCTAGTTC
ATCTGCACCGCCTCCAGCGAGTGGAGGTCCGATACGTCCTAATCCCAAGCTTTAGGGATTTAAGGACGTG
AACTCTGTTGAGATCTCTGTGAAATTCAGAGGGTGGGTGATACCATATTCACTGATGCCATTAGCGACAT
CTAAATAGGGCTAATTGTGACTAATTTGAGGGAATTTCCTTTACCATTGACGTCAGTGTCGTTGGTAGCA
TTTGAGTTTCGCAATGCACGAATTACTTAGGAAGTGGCTTGACGACACTAATGTGTTATTGTTAGATAAT
GGTTTGGTGGTCAAGGTACGTAGTAGAGTCCCACATATTCGCACGTATGAAGTAATTGGAAAGTTGTCAG
TTTTTGATAATTCACTGGGAGATGAT
Features (pLannotate 1.2.2; 34 found; start..end, strand, type, name):
    178..591     +  CDS            PDS (fragment): PDS_CAPAN - Experimental evidence at protein level: Swiss-Prot protein existence level 1. Converts phytoene into zeta-carotene via the intermediary of phytofluene by the symmetrical introduction of two double bonds at the C-11 and C-11' positions of phytoene with a concomitant isomerization of two neighboring double bonds at the C9 and C9' positions from trans to cis. From Capsicum annuum (Capsicum pepper).
    974..1013    +  ncRNA          TLS-PK6: Accession: RF01101 - Pseudoknot of tRNA-like structure
   1009..1064    +  ncRNA          Hammerhead 3: Accession: RF00008 - Hammerhead ribozyme (type III)
   1074..1092    +  CDS            9xHis (fragment): 9xHis affinity tag
   1127..1379    +  terminator     NOS terminator: nopaline synthase terminator and poly(A) signal
   1425..1449    +  misc_feature   RB T-DNA repeat: right border repeat from nopaline C58 T-DNA
   1559..1808    -  CDS            TcR (fragment): tetracycline efflux protein; tetA; confers resistance to tetracycline
   1914..2564    +  CDS            TetR: tetracycline resistance regulatory protein; tetR
   2923..3113    -  rep_origin     ori (fragment): high-copy-number ColE1/pMB1/pBR322/pUC origin of replication
   3245..3354    +  oriT           oriT: incP origin of transfer
   3387..3758    +  CDS            traJ: oriT-recognizing protein; traJ
   3895..4526    +  rep_origin     oriV: incP origin of replication
   4590..4865    +  CDS            klaC (fragment): KLAC_ECOLX - Also known as telB. Protein predicted: Swiss-Prot protein existence level 4. Belongs to the kla operon, which is associated with cryptic tellurite resistance, and IncW plasmid fertility inhibition. From Escherichia coli.
   4868..5062    +  CDS            satA (fragment): STA_BACSU - Also known as yyaR. Experimental evidence at protein level: Swiss-Prot protein existence level 1. Involved in resistance to streptothricin, a broad-spectrum antibiotic produced by streptomycetes. Detoxifies streptothricin via acetylation of the beta amino group of the first beta-lysyl moiety of streptothricin. From Bacillus subtilis (strain 168).
   5061..5210    +  CDS            satA (fragment): STA_BACSU - Also known as yyaR. Experimental evidence at protein level: Swiss-Prot protein existence level 1. Involved in resistance to streptothricin, a broad-spectrum antibiotic produced by streptomycetes. Detoxifies streptothricin via acetylation of the beta amino group of the first beta-lysyl moiety of streptothricin. From Bacillus subtilis (strain 168).
   5219..5986    -  mobile_element IS1: prokaryotic transposable element IS1
   6178..6972    +  CDS            KanR: aminoglycoside phosphotransferase; aphA-3; confers resistance to kanamycin
   7271..8419    +  CDS            trfA: trans-acting replication protein that binds to and activates oriV
   8443..8506    +  CDS            TetR (fragment): tetracycline resistance regulatory protein; tetR
  10015..10039   +  misc_feature   LB T-DNA repeat: left border repeat from nopaline C58 T-DNA
  10093..10223   -  CDS            lacI (fragment): lac repressor; lacI; The lac repressor binds to the lac operator to inhibit transcription in E. coli. This inhibition can be relieved by adding lactose or isopropyl-β-D-thiogalactopyranoside (IPTG).
  10224..10524   -  rep_origin     M13 ori (fragment) (sequence partly withheld): M13 bacteriophage origin of replication; arrow indicates direction of (+) strand synthesis
  10522..10677   -  CDS            lacZα (fragment) (sequence partly withheld): LacZα fragment of β-galactosidase; lacZ fragment
  10682..10934   -  terminator     NOS terminator: nopaline synthase terminator and poly(A) signal
  10948..11003   -  ncRNA          Hammerhead 3: Accession: RF00008 - Hammerhead ribozyme (type III)
  10999..11038   -  ncRNA          TLS-PK6: Accession: RF01101 - Pseudoknot of tRNA-like structure
  11258..11680   -  CDS            V16K_TRVSY: Protein predicted: Swiss-Prot protein existence level 4. From Tobacco rattle virus (strain SYM).
  11708..12463   -  CDS            MVP_TRVPP: Protein inferred from homology: Swiss-Prot protein existence level 3. Transports viral genome to neighboring plant cells directly through plasmosdesmata, without any budding. The movement protein allows efficient cell to cell propagation, by bypassing the host cell wall barrier. Displays RNA-binding activity. From Tobacco rattle virus (isolate PpK20) (TRV).
  12468..17588   -  CDS            194K_TRVSY: Protein inferred from homology: Swiss-Prot protein existence level 3. [Replicase small subunit]: is a methyltransferase active in RNA capping and an RNA helicase. Methyltransferase displays a cytoplasmic capping enzyme activity. This function is necessary since all viral RNAs are synthesized in the cytoplasm, and host capping enzymes are restricted to the nucleus. Helicase region probably exhibits NTPase and RNA unwinding activities (Potential). From Tobacco rattle virus (strain SYM).
  17790..18464   -  promoter       CaMV 35S promoter (enhanced): cauliflower mosaic virus 35S promoter with a duplicated enhancer region
  18619..18664   +  promoter       35SPPDK promoter (fragment): hybrid promoter consisting of the cauliflower mosaic virus 35S enhancer fused to the maize C4PPDK basal promoter (Yoo et al., 2007)
  18663..18709   +  promoter       minimal CaMV 35S promoter: minimal 35S promoter from cauliflower mosaic virus
  19269..19880   +  CDS            CP: CAPSD_TRVPP - Experimental evidence at protein level: Swiss-Prot protein existence level 1. Capsid protein self-assembles to form rod-shaped virions about 22 nm in diameter with a central canal enclosing the viral genomic RNA. From Tobacco rattle virus (isolate PpK20) (TRV).
  20058..150     +  CDS            P40_TRVPP (fragment) (across the origin): Experimental evidence at protein level: Swiss-Prot protein existence level 1. Involved in transmission of the virus by the vector nematode Paratrichodorus pachydermus. From Tobacco rattle virus (isolate PpK20) (TRV).
