[The description below was written by a language model from this plasmid's Addgene catalogue record and pLannotate feature annotations shown in this document.]
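Description:
pVS2-NbPDS is a roughly 20.2 kb all-in-one binary plant vector for tobacco rattle virus (TRV)-based virus-induced gene silencing, built on the pYL192 (TRV1) backbone. Instead of splitting the two genomic RNAs of TRV between separate plasmids, it carries both as divergently oriented expression cassettes between the nopaline-type left and right T-DNA border repeats. The backbone is a low-copy, broad-host-range incP replicon, with oriV and its activator trfA plus oriT/traJ transfer functions. This type of replicon is usually maintained in both E. coli and Agrobacterium, although the record does not name a delivery route. Selection in bacteria is by kanamycin (aphA-3). The annotated fragments of tetracycline resistance genes, a ColE1-type origin, IS1, lacZα/lacI and M13 ori appear to be backbone remnants.

The RNA1 cassette is driven by an enhanced CaMV 35S promoter. It encodes the 194K replicase, the movement protein and the 16K protein, followed by the viral tRNA-like 3′ structure, a hammerhead ribozyme that trims the transcript to a near-authentic viral 3′ end, and a NOS terminator. In the opposite orientation, 35S-derived promoter elements drive the RNA2 cassette. This contains the TRV coat protein, a fragment of the P40 gene and a roughly 400 bp phytoene desaturase (PDS) fragment, and ends with the same tRNA-like structure, ribozyme and NOS terminator arrangement.

Replication of the recombinant virus in planta generates double-stranded RNA that triggers silencing of endogenous PDS. Loss of this carotenoid biosynthesis enzyme typically causes visible photobleaching, so constructs of this kind usually serve as a visual positive control for VIGS. The catalogue lists the insert species as cotton, whereas the "NbPDS" name suggests Nicotiana benthamiana, and the record does not resolve this discrepancy.
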