Addgene plasmid #234908: pVS2-NbPDS
Purpose: This all-in-one vector is used to specifically silence the NbPDS gene via virus-induced gene silencing (VIGS).
Depositing lab: Guoli Song. Depositing organization: Institute of Cotton Research (ICR), CAAS. Publication: An all-in-one plant virus-based vector toolkit for streamlined gene silencing, overexpression, and genome editing. Hao Y, Yuan Z, Li Y, Zuo D, Cheng H, Wang Q, Zhang Y, Lv L, Liu J, Song G. Plant Commun. 2025 May 19:101379. doi: 10.1016/j.xplc.2025.101379. PubMed 40394900.
Backbone
  Vector backbone: pYL192 (TRV1)
  Backbone manufacturer: Liu et al Plant J. 2002 May;30(4):415-29. doi: 10.1046/j.1365-313x.2002.01297.x.
  Vector type: Plant Expression
Growth in bacteria
  Bacterial resistance: Kanamycin, 50 μg/mL
  Growth temperature: 37°C
  Growth strain: DH5alpha
  Copy number: Low Copy
Gene/Insert
  Gene/Insert name: VIGS fragement of NbPDS gene
  Species: G. hirsutum (cotton)
  Cloning method: Other
Terms and licenses: Academic/Nonprofit Terms; Industry Terms: Not Available to Industry
How to cite: pVS2-NbPDS was a gift from Guoli Song (Addgene plasmid # 234908 ; http://n2t.net/addgene:234908 ; RRID:Addgene_234908)
